Addgene plasmid #30059: HL 3326 (=HL 716 + pHL 1008)
Depositing lab: Han Lim. Depositing organization: University of California, Berkeley. Publication: Disruption of small RNA signaling caused by competition for Hfq. Hussein R, Lim HN. Proc Natl Acad Sci U S A. 2011 Jan 18;108(3):1110-5. doi: 10.1073/pnas.1010082108. Epub 2010 Dec 28. PubMed 21189298.
Backbone
  Vector backbone: ColE (from pZ system) + AmpR
  Backbone manufacturer: Lim Lab (modified from Rolf Lutz and Hermann Bujard, 1997)
  Backbone size w/o insert (bp): 2000
  Vector type: Bacterial Expression, Synthetic Biology
Growth in bacteria
  Bacterial resistance: Ampicillin, 100 μg/mL
  Growth temperature: 37°C
  Growth strain: HL 716
  Copy number: High Copy
Gene/Insert
  Gene/Insert name: pLlacO-1:DsrA-mCherry, pLtetO-1:RBS (st7) gfp
  Species: E. coli
  Insert size (bp): 2400
  Tag / fusion protein: mCherry, GFP (C terminal on backbone)
  Cloning method: Restriction Enzyme; 5′ cloning site AatII (not destroyed); 3′ cloning site ApaI (not destroyed)
  Sequencing primers: 5′ ctcatgagcggatacat atttgaa; 3′ agctgatacc gctcgccgca gccgaacg
Terms and licenses: Academic/Nonprofit Terms; Industry Terms: Not Available to Industry
Depositor comments: Please note that this plasmid may require a unique bacterial strain, so make sure to confirm that you can also obtain the appropriate growth strain. Please contact us or contact our distributors if you have any questions.
How to cite: HL 3326 (=HL 716 + pHL 1008) was a gift from Han Lim (Addgene plasmid # 30059 ; http://n2t.net/addgene:30059 ; RRID:Addgene_30059)
