[The description below was written by a language model from this plasmid's Addgene catalogue record.]
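Description:
HL 3326 is the designation for E. coli strain HL 716 carrying plasmid pHL 1008, a bacterial expression and synthetic biology construct built on a backbone modified from the modular pZ vector system. The roughly 2 kb backbone supplies a ColE-type origin of replication, giving high copy number, and an ampicillin resistance marker for selection. The record notes that the plasmid is maintained in HL 716 and may depend on that particular host strain, although the host genotype is not described.

The approximately 2.4 kb insert, cloned between AatII and ApaI sites that both remain intact, contains two independently regulated cassettes. In the first, the PLlacO-1 promoter, a synthetic phage lambda-derived promoter carrying lac operators and therefore repressed by LacI and inducible with IPTG, drives the E. coli small regulatory RNA DsrA together with mCherry. The record does not specify how the two are arranged, but mCherry presumably provides a red fluorescent readout of transcription from this promoter. In the second, the PLtetO-1 promoter, which is repressed by TetR and induced with anhydrotetracycline, drives gfp preceded by a ribosome binding site designated st7. Regulated control of either promoter would require the corresponding repressor; the record does not state where these are supplied.

This design allows sRNA production to be tuned and monitored while a separately controlled green reporter is measured in the same cell. The associated study concerns disruption of small RNA signalling through competition for the RNA chaperone Hfq. That fits use of this plasmid for controlled DsrA expression, with the gfp cassette possibly serving as a reference reporter. No feature table accompanies the record, so terminators and exact element positions cannot be confirmed.
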