>Addgene plasmid #30059 | HL 3326 (=HL 716 + pHL 1008) | addgene partial sequence | sequence record 35295 | 30059 with mCherry-R
CTCGCCCTCGCCCTCGATCTCGAACTCGTGGCCGTTCACGGAGCCCTCCATGTGCACCTTGAAGCGCATG
AACTCCTTGATGATGGCCATGTTATCCTCCTCGCCCTTGCTCACCATCGTACGTTTCTCCTCTTTAATAA
GCTTAGCGTCTCTGAAGTGAATCGTTGAATGCACAATAAAAAAATCCCGACCCTGAGGGGGTCGGGATGA
AACTTGCTTAAGCAAGAAGCACTTAAAAAATTCGTTACACCAGGAAATCTGATGTGTTCCCGGGAGTATC
TTGTTATCCGCTCACAATGTCAATGTTATCCGCTCACATTTATGGATCCCCTAGGTCTAGGGCGGCGGAT
TTGTCCTACTCAGGAGAGCGTTCACCGACAAACAACAGATAAAACGAAAGGCCCAGTCTTTCGACTGAGC
CTTTCGTTTTATTTGATGCCTGGCAGTTCCCTACTCTCGCATGGGGAGACCCCACACTACCATCGGCGCT
ACGGCGTTTCACTTCTGAGTTCGGCATGGGGTCAGGTGGGACCACCGCGCTACTGCCGCCAGGCAAATTC
TGTTTTATCAGACCGCTTCTGCGTTCTGATTTAATCTGTATCAGGCTGAAAATCTTCTCTCATCCGCCAA
AACAGCCAAGCTAGCTTTTATTTGTAGAGCTCATCCATGCCATGTGTAATCCCAGCAGCTGTTACAAACT
CAAGAAGGACCATGTGGTCTCTCTTTTCGTTGGGATCTTTCGAAAGGGCAGATTGTGTGGACAGGTAATG
GTTGTCTGGTAAAAGGACAGGGCCATCGCCAATTGGAGTATTTTGTTGATAATGGTCTGCTAGTTGAACG
CTTCCATCTTCAATGTTGTGTCTAATTTTGAAGTTAACTTTGATTCCATTCTTTGTTTGTCTGCC
