>Addgene plasmid #30059 | HL 3326 (=HL 716 + pHL 1008) | depositor partial sequence | sequence record 37397 | vector backbone, ColE (from pZ system) + AmpR
CCCGGGGGATCCCATGGTACGCGTGCTAGAGGCATCAAATAAAACGAAAGGCTCAGTCGAAAGACTGGGC
CTTTCGTTTTATCTGTTGTTTGTCGGTGAACGCTCTCCTGAGTAGGACAAATCCGCCGCCCTAGACCTAG
GCGTTCGGCTGCGGCGAGCGGTATCAGCTCACTCAAAGGCGGTAATACGGTTATCCACAGAATCAGGGGA
TAACGCAGGAAAGAACATGTGAGCAAAAGGCCAGCAAAAGGCCAGGAACCGTAAAAAGGCCGCGTTGCTG
GCGTTTTTCCATAGGCTCCGCCCCCCTGACGAGCATCACAAAAATCGACGCTCAAGTCAGAGGTGGCGAA
ACCCGACAGGACTATAAAGATACCAGGCGTTTCCCCCTGGAAGCTCCCTCGTGCGCTCTCCTGTTCCGAC
CCTGCCGCTTACCGGATACCTGTCCGCCTTTCTCCCTTCGGGAAGCGTGGCGCTTTCTCAATGCTCACGC
TGTAGGTATCTCAGTTCGGTGTAGGTCGTTCGCTCCAAGCTGGGCTGTGTGCACGAACCCCCCGTTCAGC
CCGACCGCTGCGCCTTATCCGGTAACTATCGTCTTGAGTCCAACCCGGTAAGACACGACTTATCGCCACT
GGCAGCAGCCACTGGTAACAGGATTAGCAGAGCGAGGTATGTAGGCGGTGCTACAGAGTTCTTGAAGTGG
TGGCCTAACTACGGCTACACTAGAAGGACAGTATTTGGTATCTGCGCTCTGCTGAAGCCAGTTACCTTCG
GAAAAAGAGTTGGTAGCTCTTGATCCGGCAAACAAACCACCGCTGGTAGCGGTGGTTTTTTTGTTTGCAA
GCAGCAGATTACGCGCAGAAAAAAAGGATCTCAAGAAGATCCTTTGATCTTTTCTACGGGGTCTGACGCT
CAGTGGAACGAAAACTCACGTTAAGGGATTTTGGTCATGACTAGTGCTTGGATTCTCACCAATAAAAAAC
GCCCGGCGGCAACCGAGCGTTCTGAACAAATCCAGATGGAGTTCTGAGGTCATTACTGGATCTATCAACA
GGAGTCCAAGCGAGCTCGTAAACTTGGTCTGACAGTTACCAATGCTTAATCAGTGAGGCACCTATCTCAG
CGATCTGTCTATTTCGTTCATCCATAGTTGCCTGACTCCCCGTCGTGTAGATAACTACGATACGGGAGGG
CTTACCATCTGGCCCCAGTGCTGCAATGATACCGCGAGACCCACGCTCACCGGCTCCAGATTTATCAGCA
ATAAACCAGCCAGCCGGAAGGGCCGAGCGCAGAAGTGGTCCTGCAACTTTATCCGCCTCCATCCAGTCTA
TTAATTGTTGCCGGGAAGCTAGAGTAAGTAGTTCGCCAGTTAATAGTTTGCGCAACGTTGTTGCCATTGC
TACAGGCATCGTGGTGTCACGCTCGTCGTTTGGTATGGCTTCATTCAGCTCCGGTTCCCAACGATCAAGG
CGAGTTACATGATCCCCCATGTTGTGCAAAAAAGCGGTTAGCTCCTTCGGTCCTCCGATCGTTGTCAGAA
GTAAGTTGGCCGCAGTGTTATCACTCATGGTTATGGCAGCACTGCATAATTCTCTTACTGTCATGCCATC
CGTAAGATGCTTTTCTGTGACTGGTGAGTACTCAACCAAGTCATTCTGAGAATAGTGTATGCGGCGACCG
AGTTGCTCTTGCCCGGCGTCAATACGGGATAATACCGCGCCACATAGCAGAACTTTAAAAGTGCTCATCA
TTGGAAAACGTTCTTCGGGGCGAAAACTCTCAAGGATCTTACCGCTGTTGAGATCCAGTTCGATGTAACC
CACTCGTGCACCCAACTGATCTTCAGCATCTTTTACTTTCACCAGCGTTTCTGGGTGAGCAAAAACAGGA
AGGCAAAATGCCGCAAAAAAGGGAATAAGGGCGACACGGAAATGTTGAATACTCATACTCTTCCTTTTTC
AATATTATTGAAGCATTTATCAGGGTTATTGTCTCATGAGCGGATACATATTTGAATGTATTTAGAAAAA
TAAACAAATAGGGGTTCCGCGCACATTTCCCCGAAAAGTGCCACCTGACGTC
