>Addgene plasmid #30059 | HL 3326 (=HL 716 + pHL 1008) | depositor partial sequence | sequence record 37398 | dsrA
AACACATCAGATTTCCTGGTGTAACGAATTTTTTAAGTGCTTCTTGCTTAAGCAAGTTTCATCCCGACCC
CCTCAGGGTCGGGATTTTTTTATTGTGCATTCAACGATTCACTTCAGAGACGCT
