>Addgene plasmid #30059 | HL 3326 (=HL 716 + pHL 1008) | addgene partial sequence | sequence record 38028 | GFP-R 5'-CCATCTAATTCAACAAGAATTGGGACAAC-3'
TCCTTTACGCATTTTTTTTCCTCCTTAGTCGACAGTATCTCTATCACTGATAGGGATGTCAATCTCTATC
ACTGATAGGGACTCGAGGTGAAGACGAAAGGGCCTCGTGATACGCCTATTTTTATAGGTTAATGTCATGA
TAATAATGGTTTCTTAGACGTCAGGTGGCACTTTTCGGGGAAATGTGCGCGGAACCCCTATTTGTTTATT
TTTCTAAATACATTCAAATATGTATCCGCTCATGAGACAATAACCCTGATAAATGCTTCAATAATATTGA
AAAAGGAAGAGTATGAGTATTCAACATTTCCGTGTCGCCCTTATTCCCTTTTTTGCGGCATTTTGCCTTC
CTGTTTTTGCTCACCCAGAAACGCTGGTGAAAGTAAAAGATGCTGAAGATCAGTTGGGTGCACGAGTGGG
TTACATCGAACTGGATCTCAACAGCGGTAAGATCCTTGAGAGTTTTCGCCCCGAAGAACGTTTTCCAATG
ATGAGCACTTTTAAAGTTCTGCTATGTGGCGCGGTATTATCCCGTATTGACGCCGGGCAAGAGCAACTCG
GTCGCCGCATACACTATTCTCAGAATGACTTGGTTGAGTACTCACCAGTCACAGAAAAGCATCTTACGGA
TGGCATGACAGTAAGAGAATTATGCAGTGCTGCCATAACCATGAGTGATAACACTGCGGCCAACTTACTT
CTGACAACGATCGGAGGACCGAAGGAGCTAACCGCTTTTTTGCACAACATGGGGGATCATGTAACTCGCC
TTGATCGTTGGGAACCGGAGCTGAATGAAGCCATACCAAACGACGAGCGTGACACCACGATGCCTGTAGC
AATGGCAACAACGTTGCGCAAACTATTAACTGGCGAACTACTTACTCTAGCTTCCCGGCAACAATTAATA
GACTGGAT
