>Addgene plasmid #30059 | HL 3326 (=HL 716 + pHL 1008) | addgene partial sequence | sequence record 51590 | AmpSeqF
TTCCGCGCACATTTCCCCGAAAAGTGCCACCTGACGTCTAAGAAACCATTATTATCATGACATTAACCTA
TAAAAATAGGCGTATCACGAGGCCCTTTCGTCTTCACCTCGAGTCCCTATCAGTGATAGAGATTGACATC
CCTATCAGTGATAGAGATACTGTCGACTAAGGAGGAAAAAAAATGCGTAAAGGAGAAGAACTTTTCACTG
GAGTTGTCCCAATTCTTGTTGAATTAGATGGTGATGTTAATGGGCACAAATTTTCTGTCAGTGGAGAGGG
TGAAGGTGATGCAACATACGGAAAACTTACCCTTAAATTTATTTGCACTACTGGAAAACTACCTGTTCCA
TGGCCAACACTTGTCACTACTTTCGGTTATGGTGTTCAATGCTTTGCGAGATACCCAGATCATATGAAAC
AGCATGACTTTTTCAAGAGTGCCATGCCCGAAGGTTATGTACAGGAAAGAACTATATTTTTCAAAGATGA
CGGGAACTACAAGACACGTGCTGAAGTCAAGTTTGAAGGTGATACCCTTGTTAATAGAATCGAGTTAAAA
GGTATTGATTTTAAAGAAGATGGAAACATTCTTGGACACAAATTGGAATACAACTATAACTCACACAATG
TATACATCATGGCAGACAAACAAAAGAATGGAATCAAAGTTAACTTCAAAATTAGACACAACATTGAAGA
TGGAAGCGTTCAACTAGCAGACCATTATCAACAAAATACTCCAATTGGCGATGGCCCTGTCCTTTTACCA
GACAACCATTACCTGTCCACACAATCTGCCCTTTCGAAAGATCCCCAACGAAAAGAGAGACCACATG
